Addgene plasmid #73082: tetO-FUW-eGFP-RHOA-T19N
Purpose: Lentiviral transfer vector for tet-inducible expression of EGFP tagged human RHOA-T19N
Depositing lab: Andrew Putnam. Depositing organization: University of Michigan. Publication: Matrix identity and tractional forces influence indirect cardiac reprogramming. Kong YP, Carrion B, Singh RK, Putnam AJ. Sci Rep. 2013 Dec 11;3:3474. doi: 10.1038/srep03474. PubMed 24326998.
Backbone
  Vector backbone: FUW
  Backbone manufacturer: homemade
  Vector type: Mammalian Expression, Lentiviral
Growth in bacteria
  Bacterial resistance: Ampicillin, 100 μg/mL
  Growth temperature: 37°C
  Growth strain: NEB Stable
  Copy number: High Copy
Gene/Insert
  Gene/Insert name: RHOA-T19N (alt names: RHOA; ras homolog family member A)
  Species: H. sapiens (human)
  Insert size (bp): 582
  Entrez Gene: RHOA (a.k.a. ARH12, ARHA, EDFAOB, RHO12, RHOH12)
  Tag / fusion protein: eGFP (N terminal on backbone)
  Cloning method: Restriction Enzyme; 5′ cloning site XbaI (not destroyed); 3′ cloning site BamHI (not destroyed)
  Sequencing primers: 5′ GCCGAGGTGAAGTTCGAG
Resource information
  A portion of this plasmid was derived from a plasmid made by: pcDNA3-EGFP-RhoA-Q63L (#12968). This vector came from the Scripps Research Institute via Addgene.
Terms and licenses: Academic/Nonprofit Terms; Industry Terms: Not Available to Industry
How to cite: tetO-FUW-eGFP-RHOA-T19N was a gift from Andrew Putnam (Addgene plasmid # 73082 ; http://n2t.net/addgene:73082 ; RRID:Addgene_73082)
