[The description below was written by a language model from this plasmid's Addgene catalogue record and pLannotate feature annotations shown in this document.]
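Description:
tetO-FUW-eGFP-RHOA-T19N is a 9.7 kb HIV-1-based lentiviral transfer vector built on the FUW backbone for tetracycline-inducible expression of an EGFP-tagged dominant-negative human RHOA in mammalian cells. It is propagated in E. coli as a high-copy plasmid through a ColE1/pUC-type origin with ampicillin selection (AmpR). An f1 origin is also present. Outside the viral region, an SV40 promoter/EM7 promoter–BleoR cassette with an SV40 poly(A) signal is annotated, which could in principle confer Zeocin resistance, although the catalogue entry lists only ampicillin.

A CMV enhancer/promoter sits just upstream of the truncated 5' LTR, so genomic RNA is transcribed in packaging cells from this hybrid promoter. The Ψ packaging signal with a partial gag fragment, the RRE and the cPPT/CTS then support encapsidation, Rev-dependent nuclear export and efficient transduction. The internal expression cassette consists of a tetracycline response element with seven tetO copies fused to a minimal CMV promoter, followed by EGFP joined at its C-terminus to the 582 bp RhoA (T19N) coding sequence, which was cloned between XbaI and BamHI. The T19N substitution produces a dominant-negative form of the Rho family small GTPase. A WPRE downstream enhances transcript expression, and the cassette ends with the 3' LTR followed by a bGH poly(A) signal.

No tetracycline transactivator is encoded in the vector, so induction requires one supplied separately. The record notes that part of the plasmid derives from a pcDNA3-based EGFP-RhoA construct. The vector is suited to inducible, fluorescently trackable inhibition of RhoA signalling in transduced cells, and the associated publication concerns matrix identity and tractional forces in indirect cardiac reprogramming.
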