Features (pLannotate 1.2.2; 33 found; start..end, strand, type, name):
      1..181     +  LTR            5' LTR (truncated): truncated 5' long terminal repeat (LTR) from HIV-1
    228..353     +  misc_feature   HIV-1 Ψ: packaging signal of human immunodeficiency virus type 1
    337..700     +  CDS            HIV-1 gag (fragment): gag protein from human immunodeficiency virus 1; gag
    846..1079    +  misc_feature   RRE: The Rev response element (RRE) of HIV-1 allows for Rev-dependent mRNA export from the nucleus to the cytoplasm.
   1456..1556    +  CDS            Rev (fragment): human immunodeficiency virus 1 (HIV-1) Rev protein; rev; enhances nuclear export of unspliced and incompletely spliced viral mRNAs
   1606..1723    +  misc_feature   cPPT/CTS: central polypurine tract and central termination sequence of HIV-1
   1780..2050    +  protein_bind   tetracycline response element: contains seven copies of the tetracycline operator tetO tetracycline repressor TetR
   2061..2078    +  misc_feature   MCS (fragment): pUC18/19 multiple cloning site
   2083..2121    +  promoter       minimal CMV promoter: human cytomegalovirus (CMV) immediate early promoter
   2227..2943    +  CDS            EGFP: EGFP is a basic (constitutively fluorescent) green fluorescent protein published in 1996, derived from Aequorea victoria. It is reported to be a rapidly-maturing weak dimer with moderate acid sensitivity.
   2950..3531    +  CDS            RhoA (T19N): dominant negative mutant of human Rho family small GTPase RhoA
   3538..3562    +  misc_feature   MCS (fragment): pBluescript multiple cloning site
   3562..4150    +  misc_feature   WPRE: woodchuck hepatitis virus posttranscriptional regulatory element
   4087..4668    +  CDS            nef (fragment): NEF_HV1H2 - Experimental evidence at protein level: Swiss-Prot protein existence level 1. Extracellular Nef protein targets CD4(+) T-lymphocytes for apoptosis by interacting with CXCR4 surface receptors. From Human immunodeficiency virus type 1 group M subtype B (isolate HXB2) (HIV-1).
   4675..4855    +  LTR            5' LTR (truncated): truncated 5' long terminal repeat (LTR) from HIV-1
   4887..5111    +  polyA_signal   bGH poly(A) signal: bovine growth hormone polyadenylation signal
   5115..5136    +  promoter       SV40 promoter (fragment): SV40 enhancer and early promoter
   5157..5585    +  rep_origin     f1 ori (sequence partly withheld): f1 bacteriophage origin of replication; arrow indicates direction of (+) strand synthesis
   5599..5928    +  promoter       SV40 promoter: SV40 enhancer and early promoter
   5976..6023    +  promoter       EM7 promoter: synthetic bacterial promoter&nbsp
   6042..6416    +  CDS            BleoR: antibiotic-binding protein; Sh ble from Streptoalloteichus hindustanus; confers resistance to bleomycin, phleomycin, and Zeocin™
   6426..6551    +  CDS            ble (fragment): BLE_KLEPN - Experimental evidence at protein level: Swiss-Prot protein existence level 1. Binding protein with a strong affinity to the bleomycin family of antibiotics. Binds to CL990; an antimitotic-antibiotic compound. From Klebsiella pneumoniae.
   6546..6667    +  polyA_signal   SV40 poly(A) signal: SV40 polyadenylation signal
   6740..6756    -  protein_bind   lac operator: The lac repressor binds to the lac operator to inhibit transcription in E. coli. This inhibition can be relieved by adding lactose or isopropyl-β-D-thiogalactopyranoside (IPTG). lac repressor encoded by lacI
   6764..6794    -  promoter       lac promoter: promoter for the E. coli lac operon
   6809..6830    -  protein_bind   CAP binding site: CAP binding activates transcription in the presence of cAMP. E. coli catabolite activator protein
   6843..6935    -  CDS            lacI (fragment): lac repressor; lacI; The lac repressor binds to the lac operator to inhibit transcription in E. coli. This inhibition can be relieved by adding lactose or isopropyl-β-D-thiogalactopyranoside (IPTG).
   7118..7706    -  rep_origin     ori: high-copy-number ColE1/pMB1/pBR322/pUC origin of replication
   7877..8737    -  CDS            AmpR: β-lactamase; bla; confers resistance to ampicillin, carbenicillin, and related antibiotics
   8738..8842    -  promoter       AmpR promoter: bla
   8901..8953    -  misc_feature   bom (fragment): basis of mobility region from pBR322
   9108..9487    +  enhancer       CMV enhancer: human cytomegalovirus immediate early enhancer
   9488..9687    +  promoter       CMV promoter: human cytomegalovirus (CMV) immediate early promoter
>Addgene plasmid #73082 | tetO-FUW-eGFP-RHOA-T19N | depositor full sequence | sequence record 134416 | tetO-FUW-eGFP-RHOA-T19N sequence 9704 bps
GGGTCTCTCTGGTTAGACCAGATCTGAGCCTGGGAGCTCTCTGGCTAACTAGGGAACCCACTGCTTAAGC
CTCAATAAAGCTTGCCTTGAGTGCTTCAAGTAGTGTGTGCCCGTCTGTTGTGTGACTCTGGTAACTAGAG
ATCCCTCAGACCCTTTTAGTCAGTGTGGAAAATCTCTAGCAGTGGCGCCCGAACAGGGACTTGAAAGCGA
AAGGGAAACCAGAGGAGCTCTCTCGACGCAGGACTCGGCTTGCTGAAGCGCGCACGGCAAGAGGCGAGGG
GCGGCGACTGGTGAGTACGCCAAAAATTTTGACTAGCGGAGGCTAGAAGGAGAGAGATGGGTGCGAGAGC
GTCAGTATTAAGCGGGGGAGAATTAGATCGCGATGGGAAAAAATTCGGTTAAGGCCAGGGGGAAAGAAAA
AATATAAATTAAAACATATAGTATGGGCAAGCAGGGAGCTAGAACGATTCGCAGTTAATCCTGGCCTGTT
AGAAACATCAGAAGGCTGTAGACAAATACTGGGACAGCTACAACCATCCCTTCAGACAGGATCAGAAGAA
CTTAGATCATTATATAATACAGTAGCAACCCTCTATTGTGTGCATCAAAGGATAGAGATAAAAGACACCA
AGGAAGCTTTAGACAAGATAGAGGAAGAGCAAAACAAAAGTAAGACCACCGCACAGCAAGCGGCCGCTGA
TCTTCAGACCTGGAGGAGGAGATATGAGGGACAATTGGAGAAGTGAATTATATAAATATAAAGTAGTAAA
AATTGAACCATTAGGAGTAGCACCCACCAAGGCAAAGAGAAGAGTGGTGCAGAGAGAAAAAAGAGCAGTG
GGAATAGGAGCTTTGTTCCTTGGGTTCTTGGGAGCAGCAGGAAGCACTATGGGCGCAGCGTCAATGACGC
TGACGGTACAGGCCAGACAATTATTGTCTGGTATAGTGCAGCAGCAGAACAATTTGCTGAGGGCTATTGA
GGCGCAACAGCATCTGTTGCAACTCACAGTCTGGGGCATCAAGCAGCTCCAGGCAAGAATCCTGGCTGTG
GAAAGATACCTAAAGGATCAACAGCTCCTGGGGATTTGGGGTTGCTCTGGAAAACTCATTTGCACCACTG
CTGTGCCTTGGAATGCTAGTTGGAGTAATAAATCTCTGGAACAGATTTGGAATCACACGACCTGGATGGA
GTGGGACAGAGAAATTAACAATTACACAAGCTTAATACACTCCTTAATTGAAGAATCGCAAAACCAGCAA
GAAAAGAATGAACAAGAATTATTGGAATTAGATAAATGGGCAAGTTTGTGGAATTGGTTTAACATAACAA
ATTGGCTGTGGTATATAAAATTATTCATAATGATAGTAGGAGGCTTGGTAGGTTTAAGAATAGTTTTTGC
TGTACTTTCTATAGTGAATAGAGTTAGGCAGGGATATTCACCATTATCGTTTCAGACCCACCTCCCAACC
CCGAGGGGACCCGACAGGCCCGAAGGAATAGAAGAAGAAGGTGGAGAGAGAGACAGAGACAGATCCATTC
GATTAGTGAACGGATCGGCACTGCGTGCGCCAATTCTGCAGACAAATGGCAGTATTCATCCACAATTTTA
AAAGAAAAGGGGGGATTGGGGGGTACAGTGCAGGGGAAAGAATAGTAGACATAATAGCAACAGACATACA
AACTAAAGAATTACAAAAACAAATTACAAAAATTCAAAATTTTCGGGTTTATTACAGGGACAGCAGAGAT
CCAGTTTGGTTAGATCTCGAGTTTACCACTCCCTATCAGTGATAGAGAAAAGTGAAAGTCGAGTTTACCA
CTCCCTATCAGTGATAGAGAAAAGTGAAAGTCGAGTTTACCACTCCCTATCAGTGATAGAGAAAAGTGAA
AGTCGAGTTTACCACTCCCTATCAGTGATAGAGAAAAGTGAAAGTCGAGTTTACCACTCCCTATCAGTGA
TAGAGAAAAGTGAAAGTCGAGTTTACCACTCCCTATCAGTGATAGAGAAAAGTGAAAGTCGAGTTTACCA
CTCCCTATCAGTGATAGAGAAAAGTGAAAGTCGAGCTCGGTACCCGGGTCGAGGTAGGCGTGTACGGTGG
GAGGCCTATATAAGCAGAGCTCGTTTAGTGAACCGTCAGATCGCCTGGAGACGCCATCCACGCTGTTTTG
ACCTCCATAGAAGACACCGGGACCGATCCAGCCTCCGCGGCCCCGAATTCTCTAGAATGGTGAGCAAGGG
CGAGGAGCTGTTCACCGGGGTGGTGCCCATCCTGGTCGAGCTGGACGGCGACGTAAACGGCCACAAGTTC
AGCGTGTCCGGCGAGGGCGAGGGCGATGCCACCTACGGCAAGCTGACCCTGAAGTTCATCTGCACCACCG
GCAAGCTGCCCGTGCCCTGGCCCACCCTCGTGACCACCCTGACCTACGGCGTGCAGTGCTTCAGCCGCTA
CCCCGACCACATGAAGCAGCACGACTTCTTCAAGTCCGCCATGCCCGAAGGCTACGTCCAGGAGCGCACC
ATCTTCTTCAAGGACGACGGCAACTACAAGACCCGCGCCGAGGTGAAGTTCGAGGGCGACACCCTGGTGA
ACCGCATCGAGCTGAAGGGCATCGACTTCAAGGAGGACGGCAACATCCTGGGGCACAAGCTGGAGTACAA
CTACAACAGCCACAACGTCTATATCATGGCCGACAAGCAGAAGAACGGCATCAAGGTGAACTTCAAGATC
CGCCACAACATCGAGGACGGCAGCGTGCAGCTCGCCGACCACTACCAGCAGAACACCCCCATCGGCGACG
GCCCCGTGCTGCTGCCCGACAACCACTACCTGAGCACCCAGTCCGCCCTGAGCAAAGACCCCAACGAGAA
GCGCGATCACATGGTCCTGCTGGAGTTCGTGACCGCCGCCGGGATCACTCTCGGCATGGACGAGCTGTAC
AAGGAATTCATGGCTGCCATCCGGAAGAAACTGGTGATTGTTGGTGATGGAGCCTGTGGAAAGAACTGCT
TGCTCATAGTCTTCAGCAAGGACCAGTTCCCAGAGGTGTATGTGCCCACAGTGTTTGAGAACTATGTGGC
AGATATCGAGGTGGATGGAAAGCAGGTAGAGTTGGCTTTGTGGGACACAGCTGGGCAGGAAGATTATGAT
CGCCTGAGGCCCCTCTCCTACCCAGATACCGATGTTATACTGATGTGTTTTTCCATCGACAGCCCTGATA
GTTTAGAAAACATCCCAGAAAAGTGGACCCCAGAAGTCAAGCATTTCTGTCCCAACGTGCCCATCATCCT
GGTTGGGAATAAGAAGGATCTTCGGAATGATGAGCACACAAGGCGGGAGCTAGCCAAGATGAAGCAGGAG
CCGGTGAAACCTGAAGAAGGCAGAGATATGGCAAACAGGATTGGCGCTTTTGGGTACATGGAGTGTTCAG
CAAAGACCAAAGATGGAGTGAGAGAGGTTTTTGAAATGGCTACGAGAGCTGCTCTGCAAGCTAGACGTGG
GAAGAAAAAATCTGGGTGCCTTGTCTTGTGAGGATCCGAATTCGATATCAAGCTTATCGATAATCAACCT
CTGGATTACAAAATTTGTGAAAGATTGACTGGTATTCTTAACTATGTTGCTCCTTTTACGCTATGTGGAT
ACGCTGCTTTAATGCCTTTGTATCATGCTATTGCTTCCCGTATGGCTTTCATTTTCTCCTCCTTGTATAA
ATCCTGGTTGCTGTCTCTTTATGAGGAGTTGTGGCCCGTTGTCAGGCAACGTGGCGTGGTGTGCACTGTG
TTTGCTGACGCAACCCCCACTGGTTGGGGCATTGCCACCACCTGTCAGCTCCTTTCCGGGACTTTCGCTT
TCCCCCTCCCTATTGCCACGGCGGAACTCATCGCCGCCTGCCTTGCCCGCTGCTGGACAGGGGCTCGGCT
GTTGGGCACTGACAATTCCGTGGTGTTGTCGGGGAAATCATCGTCCTTTCCTTGGCTGCTCGCCTGTGTT
GCCACCTGGATTCTGCGCGGGACGTCCTTCTGCTACGTCCCTTCGGCCCTCAATCCAGCGGACCTTCCTT
CCCGCGGCCTGCTGCCGGCTCTGCGGCCTCTTCCGCGTCTTCGCCTTCGCCCTCAGACGAGTCGGATCTC
CCTTTGGGCCGCCTCCCCGCATCGATACCGTCGACCTCGAGACCTAGAAAAACATGGAGCAATCACAAGT
AGCAATACAGCAGCTACCAATGCTGATTGTGCCTGGCTAGAAGCACAAGAGGAGGAGGAGGTGGGTTTTC
CAGTCACACCTCAGGTACCTTTAAGACCAATGACTTACAAGGCAGCTGTAGATCTTAGCCACTTTTTAAA
AGAAAAGGGGGGACTGGAAGGGCTAATTCACTCCCAACGAAGACAAGATATCCTTGATCTGTGGATCTAC
CACACACAAGGCTACTTCCCTGATTGGCAGAACTACACACCAGGGCCAGGGATCAGATATCCACTGACCT
TTGGATGGTGCTACAAGCTAGTACCAGTTGAGCAAGAGAAGGTAGAAGAAGCCAATGAAGGAGAGAACAC
CCGCTTGTTACACCCTGTGAGCCTGCATGGGATGGATGACCCGGAGAGAGAAGTATTAGAGTGGAGGTTT
GACAGCCGCCTAGCATTTCATCACATGGCCCGAGAGCTGCATCCGGACTGTACTGGGTCTCTCTGGTTAG
ACCAGATCTGAGCCTGGGAGCTCTCTGGCTAACTAGGGAACCCACTGCTTAAGCCTCAATAAAGCTTGCC
TTGAGTGCTTCAAGTAGTGTGTGCCCGTCTGTTGTGTGACTCTGGTAACTAGAGATCCCTCAGACCCTTT
TAGTCAGTGTGGAAAATCTCTAGCAGGGCCCGTTTAAACCCGCTGATCAGCCTCGACTGTGCCTTCTAGT
TGCCAGCCATCTGTTGTTTGCCCCTCCCCCGTGCCTTCCTTGACCCTGGAAGGTGCCACTCCCACTGTCC
TTTCCTAATAAAATGAGGAAATTGCATCGCATTGTCTGAGTAGGTGTCATTCTATTCTGGGGGGTGGGGT
GGGGCAGGACAGCAAGGGGGAGGATTGGGAAGACAATAGCAGGCATGCTGGGGATGCGGTGGGCTCTATG
GCTTCTGAGGCGGAAAGAACCAGCTGGGGCTCTAGGGGGTATCCCC
[124 nt withheld, positions 5157-5280]
C
[91 nt withheld, positions 5282-5372]
A
[49 nt withheld, positions 5374-5422]
CCTTTGACGTTGGAGTCCACGTTCTTT
[37 nt withheld, positions 5450-5486]
ACCCTATCTCGGTCTATTCTTTTGATTTATAAGGGATTTTGCCGATTTCGGCCTATTGGTTAAAAAATGA
GCTGATTTAACAAAAATTTAACGCGAATTAATTCTGTGGAATGTGTGTCAGTTAGGGTGTGGAAAGTCCC
CAGGCTCCCCAGCAGGCAGAAGTATGCAAAGCATGCATCTCAATTAGTCAGCAACCAGGTGTGGAAAGTC
CCCAGGCTCCCCAGCAGGCAGAAGTATGCAAAGCATGCATCTCAATTAGTCAGCAACCATAGTCCCGCCC
CTAACTCCGCCCATCCCGCCCCTAACTCCGCCCAGTTCCGCCCATTCTCCGCCCCATGGCTGACTAATTT
TTTTTATTTATGCAGAGGCCGAGGCCGCCTCTGCCTCTGAGCTATTCCAGAAGTAGTGAGGAGGCTTTTT
TGGAGGCCTAGGCTTTTGCAAAAAGCTCCCGGGAGCTTGTATATCCATTTTCGGATCTGATCAGCACGTG
TTGACAATTAATCATCGGCATAGTATATCGGCATAGTATAATACGACAAGGTGAGGAACTAAACCATGGC
CAAGTTGACCAGTGCCGTTCCGGTGCTCACCGCGCGCGACGTCGCCGGAGCGGTCGAGTTCTGGACCGAC
CGGCTCGGGTTCTCCCGGGACTTCGTGGAGGACGACTTCGCCGGTGTGGTCCGGGACGACGTGACCCTGT
TCATCAGCGCGGTCCAGGACCAGGTGGTGCCGGACAACACCCTGGCCTGGGTGTGGGTGCGCGGCCTGGA
CGAGCTGTACGCCGAGTGGTCGGAGGTCGTGTCCACGAACTTCCGGGACGCCTCCGGGCCGGCCATGACC
GAGATCGGCGAGCAGCCGTGGGGGCGGGAGTTCGCCCTGCGCGACCCGGCCGGCAACTGCGTGCACTTCG
TGGCCGAGGAGCAGGACTGACACGTGCTACGAGATTTCGATTCCACCGCCGCCTTCTATGAAAGGTTGGG
CTTCGGAATCGTTTTCCGGGACGCCGGCTGGATGATCCTCCAGCGCGGGGATCTCATGCTGGAGTTCTTC
GCCCACCCCAACTTGTTTATTGCAGCTTATAATGGTTACAAATAAAGCAATAGCATCACAAATTTCACAA
ATAAAGCATTTTTTTCACTGCATTCTAGTTGTGGTTTGTCCAAACTCATCAATGTATCTTATCATGTCTG
TATACCGTCGACCTCTAGCTAGAGCTTGGCGTAATCATGGTCATAGCTGTTTCCTGTGTGAAATTGTTAT
CCGCTCACAATTCCACACAACATACGAGCCGGAAGCATAAAGTGTAAAGCCTGGGGTGCCTAATGAGTGA
GCTAACTCACATTAATTGCGTTGCGCTCACTGCCCGCTTTCCAGTCGGGAAACCTGTCGTGCCAGCTGCA
TTAATGAATCGGCCAACGCGCGGGGAGAGGCGGTTTGCGTATTGGGCGCTCTTCCGCTTCCTCGCTCACT
GACTCGCTGCGCTCGGTCGTTCGGCTGCGGCGAGCGGTATCAGCTCACTCAAAGGCGGTAATACGGTTAT
CCACAGAATCAGGGGATAACGCAGGAAAGAACATGTGAGCAAAAGGCCAGCAAAAGGCCAGGAACCGTAA
AAAGGCCGCGTTGCTGGCGTTTTTCCATAGGCTCCGCCCCCCTGACGAGCATCACAAAAATCGACGCTCA
AGTCAGAGGTGGCGAAACCCGACAGGACTATAAAGATACCAGGCGTTTCCCCCTGGAAGCTCCCTCGTGC
GCTCTCCTGTTCCGACCCTGCCGCTTACCGGATACCTGTCCGCCTTTCTCCCTTCGGGAAGCGTGGCGCT
TTCTCATAGCTCACGCTGTAGGTATCTCAGTTCGGTGTAGGTCGTTCGCTCCAAGCTGGGCTGTGTGCAC
GAACCCCCCGTTCAGCCCGACCGCTGCGCCTTATCCGGTAACTATCGTCTTGAGTCCAACCCGGTAAGAC
ACGACTTATCGCCACTGGCAGCAGCCACTGGTAACAGGATTAGCAGAGCGAGGTATGTAGGCGGTGCTAC
AGAGTTCTTGAAGTGGTGGCCTAACTACGGCTACACTAGAAGAACAGTATTTGGTATCTGCGCTCTGCTG
AAGCCAGTTACCTTCGGAAAAAGAGTTGGTAGCTCTTGATCCGGCAAACAAACCACCGCTGGTAGCGGTG
GTTTTTTTGTTTGCAAGCAGCAGATTACGCGCAGAAAAAAAGGATCTCAAGAAGATCCTTTGATCTTTTC
TACGGGGTCTGACGCTCAGTGGAACGAAAACTCACGTTAAGGGATTTTGGTCATGAGATTATCAAAAAGG
ATCTTCACCTAGATCCTTTTAAATTAAAAATGAAGTTTTAAATCAATCTAAAGTATATATGAGTAAACTT
GGTCTGACAGTTACCAATGCTTAATCAGTGAGGCACCTATCTCAGCGATCTGTCTATTTCGTTCATCCAT
AGTTGCCTGACTCCCCGTCGTGTAGATAACTACGATACGGGAGGGCTTACCATCTGGCCCCAGTGCTGCA
ATGATACCGCGAGACCCACGCTCACCGGCTCCAGATTTATCAGCAATAAACCAGCCAGCCGGAAGGGCCG
AGCGCAGAAGTGGTCCTGCAACTTTATCCGCCTCCATCCAGTCTATTAATTGTTGCCGGGAAGCTAGAGT
AAGTAGTTCGCCAGTTAATAGTTTGCGCAACGTTGTTGCCATTGCTACAGGCATCGTGGTGTCACGCTCG
TCGTTTGGTATGGCTTCATTCAGCTCCGGTTCCCAACGATCAAGGCGAGTTACATGATCCCCCATGTTGT
GCAAAAAAGCGGTTAGCTCCTTCGGTCCTCCGATCGTTGTCAGAAGTAAGTTGGCCGCAGTGTTATCACT
CATGGTTATGGCAGCACTGCATAATTCTCTTACTGTCATGCCATCCGTAAGATGCTTTTCTGTGACTGGT
GAGTACTCAACCAAGTCATTCTGAGAATAGTGTATGCGGCGACCGAGTTGCTCTTGCCCGGCGTCAATAC
GGGATAATACCGCGCCACATAGCAGAACTTTAAAAGTGCTCATCATTGGAAAACGTTCTTCGGGGCGAAA
ACTCTCAAGGATCTTACCGCTGTTGAGATCCAGTTCGATGTAACCCACTCGTGCACCCAACTGATCTTCA
GCATCTTTTACTTTCACCAGCGTTTCTGGGTGAGCAAAAACAGGAAGGCAAAATGCCGCAAAAAAGGGAA
TAAGGGCGACACGGAAATGTTGAATACTCATACTCTTCCTTTTTCAATATTATTGAAGCATTTATCAGGG
TTATTGTCTCATGAGCGGATACATATTTGAATGTATTTAGAAAAATAAACAAATAGGGGTTCCGCGCACA
TTTCCCCGAAAAGTGCCACCTGACGTCGACGGATCGGGAGATCTCCCGATCCCCTATGGTGCACTCTCAG
TACAATCTGCTCTGATGCCGCATAGTTAAGCCAGTATCTGCTCCCTGCTTGTGTGTTGGAGGTCGCTGAG
TAGTGCGCGAGCAAAATTTAAGCTACAACAAGGCAAGGCTTGACCGACAATTGCATGAAGAATCTGCTTA
GGGTTAGGCGTTTTGCGCTGCTTCGCGATGTACGGGCCAGATATACGCGTTGACATTGATTATTGACTAG
TTATTAATAGTAATCAATTACGGGGTCATTAGTTCATAGCCCATATATGGAGTTCCGCGTTACATAACTT
ACGGTAAATGGCCCGCCTGGCTGACCGCCCAACGACCCCCGCCCATTGACGTCAATAATGACGTATGTTC
CCATAGTAACGCCAATAGGGACTTTCCATTGACGTCAATGGGTGGAGTATTTACGGTAAACTGCCCACTT
GGCAGTACATCAAGTGTATCATATGCCAAGTACGCCCCCTATTGACGTCAATGACGGTAAATGGCCCGCC
TGGCATTATGCCCAGTACATGACCTTATGGGACTTTCCTACTTGGCAGTACATCTACGTATTAGTCATCG
CTATTACCATGGTGATGCGGTTTTGGCAGTACATCAATGGGCGTGGATAGCGGTTTGACTCACGGGGATT
TCCAAGTCTCCACCCCATTGACGTCAATGGGAGTTTGTTTTGGCACCAAAATCAACGGGACTTTCCAAAA
TGTCGTAACAACTCCGCCCCATTGACGCAAATGGGCGGTAGGCGTGTACGGTGGGAGGTCTATATAAGCA
GCGCGTTTTGCCTGTACT
