>Addgene plasmid #73082 | tetO-FUW-eGFP-RHOA-T19N | addgene partial sequence | sequence record 137442 | LNCX 5'-AGCTCGTTTAGTGAACCGTCAGATC-3'
TTTTGACCTCCATAGAAGACACCGGGACCGATCCAGCCTCCGCGGCCCCGAATTCTCTAGAATGGTGAGC
AAGGGCGAGGAGCTGTTCACCGGGGTGGTGCCCATCCTGGTCGAGCTGGACGGCGACGTAAACGGCCACA
AGTTCAGCGTGTCCGGCGAGGGCGAGGGCGATGCCACCTACGGCAAGCTGACCCTGAAGTTCATCTGCAC
CACCGGCAAGCTGCCCGTGCCCTGGCCCACCCTCGTGACCACCCTGACCTACGGCGTGCAGTGCTTCAGC
CGCTACCCCGACCACATGAAGCAGCACGACTTCTTCAAGTCCGCCATGCCCGAAGGCTACGTCCAGGAGC
GCACCATCTTCTTCAAGGACGACGGCAACTACAAGACCCGCGCCGAGGTGAAGTTCGAGGGCGACACCCT
GGTGAACCGCATCGAGCTGAAGGGCATCGACTTCAAGGAGGACGGCAACATCCTGGGGCACAAGCTGGAG
TACAACTACAACAGCCACAACGTCTATATCATGGCCGACAAGCAGAAGAACGGCATCAAGGTGAACTTCA
AGATCCGCCACAACATCGAGGACGGCAGCGTGCAGCTCGCCGACCACTACCAGCAGAACACCCCCATCGG
CGACGGCCCCGTGCTGCTGCCCGACAACCACTACCTGAGCACCCAGTCCGCCCTGAGCAAAGACCCCAAC
GAGAAGCGCGATCACATGGTCCTGCTGGAGTTCGTGACCGCCGCCGGGATCACTCTCGGCATGGACGAGC
TGTACAAGGAATTCATGGCTGCCATCCGGAAGAAACTGGTGATTGTTGGTGATGGAGCCTGTGGAAAGAA
CTGCTTGCTCATAGTCTTCAGCAAGGACCAG
