>Addgene plasmid #73082 | tetO-FUW-eGFP-RHOA-T19N | addgene partial sequence | sequence record 137443 | WPRE-R 5'-CATAGCGTAAAAGGAGCAACA-3'
TTTTGTAATCCAGAGGTTGATTATCGATAAGCTTGATATCGAATTCGGATCCTCACAAGACAAGGCACCC
AGATTTTTTCTTCCCACGTCTAGCTTGCAGAGCAGCTCTCGTAGCCATTTCAAAAACCTCTCTCACTCCA
TCTTTGGTCTTTGCTGAACACTCCATGTACCCAAAAGCGCCAATCCTGTTTGCCATATCTCTGCCTTCTT
CAGGTTTCACCGGCTCCTGCTTCATCTTGGCTAGCTCCCGCCTTGTGTGCTCATCATTCCGAAGATCCTT
CTTATTCCCAACCAGGATGATGGGCACGTTGGGACAGAAATGCTTGACTTCTGGGGTCCACTTTTCTGGG
ATGTTTTCTAAACTATCAGGGCTGTCGATGGAAAAACACATCAGTATAACATCGGTATCTGGGTAGGAGA
GGGGCCTCAGGCGATCATAATCTTCCTGCCCAGCTGTGTCCCACAAAGCCAACTCTACCTGCTTTCCATC
CACCTCGATATCTGCCACATAGTTCTCAAACACTGTGGGCACATACACCTCTGGGAACTGGTCCTTGCTG
AAGACTATGAGCAAGCAGTTCTTTCCACAGGCTCCATCACCAACAATCACCAGTTTCTTCCGGATGGCAG
CCATGAATTCCTTGTACAGCTCGTCCATGCCGAGAGTGATCCCGGCGGCGGTCACGAACTCCAGCAGGAC
CATGTGATCGCGCTTCTCGTTGGGGTCTTTGCTCAGGGCGGACTG
